Addgene plasmid #160506: FLAG-IntCCCre
Purpose: Expresses IntCCCre, tagged with FLAG, in mammalian cells in split intern-mediated split-Cre recombinase applications
Depositing lab: Shawn Je. Depositing organization: Duke-NUS Medical School. Publication: Neural circuit analysis using a novel intersectional split intein-mediated split-Cre recombinase system. Khoo ATT, Kim PJ, Kim HM, Je HS. Mol Brain. 2020 Jul 2;13(1):101. doi: 10.1186/s13041-020-00640-2. PubMed 32616061.
Backbone
  Vector backbone: pcDNA3
  Backbone manufacturer: Invitrogen
  Backbone size w/o insert (bp): 5300
  Total vector size (bp): 6387
  Vector type: Mammalian Expression, Cre/Lox
Growth in bacteria
  Bacterial resistance: Kanamycin, 50 μg/mL
  Growth temperature: 37°C
  Growth strain: NEB Stable
  Copy number: Unknown
Gene/Insert
  Gene/Insert name: IntCCCre
  Species: Synthetic
  Insert size (bp): 1080
  Promoter: CMV
  Tag / fusion protein: FLAG
  Cloning method: Unknown
  Sequencing primers: 5′ CGCAAATGGGCGGTAGGCGTG
Terms and licenses: Academic/Nonprofit Terms; Industry Terms: Not Available to Industry
How to cite: FLAG-IntCCCre was a gift from Shawn Je (Addgene plasmid # 160506 ; http://n2t.net/addgene:160506 ; RRID:Addgene_160506)
