[The description below was written by a language model from this plasmid's Addgene catalogue record and pLannotate feature annotations shown in this document.]
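Description:
FLAG-IntCCCre is a mammalian expression plasmid that produces the C-terminal half of a split-intein-mediated split-Cre recombinase system. The synthetic insert, IntCCCre (catalogued as about 1.1 kb), joins a C-terminal intein segment to a C-terminal fragment of bacteriophage P1 Cre and carries a FLAG epitope for detection. On its own this fragment should lack recombinase activity. When it is co-expressed with a complementary N-terminal intein–Cre partner, protein trans-splicing is expected to rebuild functional Cre that can act on loxP sites. Recombination can therefore be restricted to cells that express both halves, an intersectional strategy the associated work applied to neural circuit analysis.

The catalogue lists the backbone as pcDNA3 with a CMV promoter and a total size of about 6.4 kb, but the sequenced record is roughly 8 kb and its annotation looks different. A partial Cre coding region is followed by a FLAG fragment, which suggests the tag sits at the C-terminal end. Next come an EMCV IRES2 and EGFP, so transfected cells should co-express a green fluorescent marker from the same transcript, which ends in an SV40 polyadenylation signal. This IRES-EGFP module is not mentioned in the catalogue fields. No CMV promoter was annotated, and about 2.2 kb upstream of the cloning site carries no features, so the promoter assignment rests on the catalogue entry alone. Propagation in bacteria relies on a high-copy ColE1/pUC origin, and an f1 origin is also present. A NeoR/KanR cassette, driven by tandem bacterial and SV40 promoters and ending in an HSV TK polyadenylation signal, confers kanamycin resistance in bacteria, consistent with the catalogue, and G418 selection in mammalian cells.
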