Features (pLannotate 1.2.2; 15 found; start..end, strand, type, name):
   2242..2273    +  misc_feature   MCS (fragment): multiple cloning site
   2439..3290    +  CDS            Cre (fragment): site-specific recombinase Cre is a site-specific recombinase from bacteriophage P1. Recombination occurs at loxP sequences.
   3336..3352    +  CDS            FLAG (fragment): FLAG® epitope tag, followed by an enterokinase cleavage site
   3374..3960    +  misc_feature   IRES2: internal ribosome entry site (IRES) of the encephalomyocarditis virus (EMCV)
   3961..4680    +  CDS            EGFP: the original enhanced GFP (Yang et al., 1996) mammalian codon-optimized
   4697..4780    +  CDS            large T antigen (fragment): large T antigen from SV40 (simian virus 40)
   4803..4924    +  polyA_signal   SV40 poly(A) signal: SV40 polyadenylation signal
   4958..5386    -  rep_origin     f1 ori (sequence partly withheld): f1 bacteriophage origin of replication; arrow indicates direction of (+) strand synthesis
   5413..5517    +  promoter       AmpR promoter: bla
   5519..5876    +  promoter       SV40 promoter: SV40 enhancer and early promoter
   5911..6705    +  CDS            NeoR/KanR: aminoglycoside phosphotransferase from Tn5; aph(3')-II (or nptII); confers resistance to neomycin, kanamycin, and G418 (Geneticin®)
   6726..6878    +  CDS            ble (fragment): BLE_KLEPN - Experimental evidence at protein level: Swiss-Prot protein existence level 1. Binding protein with a strong affinity to the bleomycin family of antibiotics. Binds to CL990; an antimitotic-antibiotic compound. From Klebsiella pneumoniae.
   6937..6984    +  polyA_signal   HSV TK poly(A) signal: herpes simplex virus thymidine kinase polyadenylation signal (Cole and Stacy, 1985)
   7075..7091    -  polyA_signal   bGH poly(A) signal (fragment): bovine growth hormone polyadenylation signal
   7313..7901    +  rep_origin     ori: high-copy-number ColE1/pMB1/pBR322/pUC origin of replication
>Addgene plasmid #160506 | FLAG-IntCCCre | addgene full sequence | sequence record 321632 | Addgene NGS Result
GTGGATAACCGTATTACCGCCATGCATTAGTTATTAATGAGCTCGGAGGACACTTGCTGGGAGCCTTGGT
GTTTGTAACTCCGACTTGGAATCAAGGCCACATTAGAATGCAGCAAAGCATGAACATTCAGGAAAGAGAG
ATCTTACTTCAAGTTCCGGGAATATCCAGGTGTAGCTTTTCTTTTCAAAACTCCCTGGTCCGTTAGTCAG
ATCCCCTGAGCCATAACTTCCACCGCTCCCCAATAACTCTCCTGTAGCATCCCCTAAAATGGAGAGGTGA
GAGCCAGAATCCGAGTTACATTTCACTGAATGAGGATATGCCAACTCTTCATAGAAGGGCTGTCCCAATA
AAATCTGCCTCTACTGTGCTTAACCTTCAAGATTTTTCTGCGGATCCAGGTATTTAAACGCAACACCCAG
AGTAAATGAAAAAAAACAAAAACAAAACAAAAAAACAACCCCCCCCCCCAAAAAAAAAGACAATGCTCCT
TGCTTGCTCTGCTCTCAGCCAGTTGACAGAACAAAGAAAAAGAAAAACTCCAGGCAGTTTATCTCTAGAA
TCCCAGAATGATTGGTGCCATGTTTTAGGCCACCAAAGAACTCCCACAATGCCTTGCTTTTCTTTTTAGA
TTCGTTCCGGGTCTGGAAGGTTACTTTCAATATCTTGCAAATGCCCAGGATCTCCTTAGAACCCTCTCCC
CCTCCCCTTTCCCAGATGTACCCCATTCCAGCCACTCAACCCTGACACTGTTTGCAAACTCAAGGGCAAT
TGCCTTTACATAAGCAATTCAAGTAGGATGCATTCATTGCAAAGGGGTTGAAGAGGGTAAGAACTTAATG
AAGAGTTAGAAGAGGAACTGGAAAGAGAAAGGAGGCCAACCATTCCTCCTCCTCCTCTGTCACTTTTCTT
GGGCTAGAAGGACGGAGGATCATCCATCTGAAAGATTCCTCCTTCAGATGGAGAAAATAAAGACTCCTTA
TTTAAGAATAGATAAGGCTATTCCACAATAGACTTTGCTTGACTCAAAACACAGAGTCCCCAGAAAGGGA
AACAGCACATTGAATAGAGTTTTATTGCAGCTTCTCTTTGAGCTTCTTCTGACCAAGGCCCCAGAGATTG
AGCACTAGGGGCTCAAGGAAGGCTGTGATTGAATTATGGTCTGTGTCAGAGATGAAATTCCCACCTCTGG
TGCGGGGTTGTTTAATCTTAGCATTCCCTAGATGAGCTAGCTGAGGTCATTCATTACTCCAGGAGCATCT
GAAAACCAACGGAGCCAAGGTCTGCTGGCAAAAACTAGCTTTAGACACAAAATTCTAGGGTTTAGAGTTG
AAGACTCTTAGTGAAGTCTCTGGGGTAGGAGCAGGTGACCGTTAGGTTTACATTTGGAGTGTTCAAGTGT
AGGGTATGGAAGCTGACTTGCAAAGGATTCTAGAAGATGCTCTAGTCAGGAAGGTTGAGTCAAGGCTGTG
TTTCCAGATGAGGTCGTTTTTATATGAAATAAATGTTTGCCTAGAGAGGTGATGGAGATTAGAAGCCAGC
CACCCTTTGGTGGCAATAAGCAAAGCCTCTGCTAAGAGGTAGAAGCTAAGAGATGGGCCTCTCCAGAGAG
AACAAAGTCAAACTGCACCACCGGAGACCATTGTCAAGGGAAGGACCCTTCAGTGCACCTCAGTATCTGG
GATTGTGAGTGGTTCACCTCTGTCTACCTCTCTGCGCTAAAGCAGTCTTCAGGCTAGGACATAGACTCAG
TGATCTTTCTTTACCTTTCCAGCTCGCCTCCCGCAACCCCCCCCCCCCCACATGTCCTCTGTCTTCTGCT
GCCACAAAGGGTTAATCTCTCCTGCGGGTAAAAACAGGTCCGCGGAGTCTCTAACTGGCGACAGATGGGC
CACTTTCTTCTGGCCACAAAGGGGCCGGAATGGAGCGCTCCGCGGCATACAAATAGGCAGGTCACGTGGT
TCCCGGCTCTTGGCTGGACCGGGAAGACCATATGGCGCATGCCGGGGAGGAAGGAGCAGGGGCGGAGGTA
CTGTGGGGGTGAGGGGAGTGGTGGTGGAAGGGGGCGGGAGGAAAGTTCTGGGGAGGGGTGAATGAGGGCG
GGAGTCGTTCAGTCTGGACGCGTGCGCGATTGCGGGGCGCAGGGACCTGCTCGTTGCTCAGCTCACGGCC
CCGCCCGCGCTCAGCATCAGCAACTCGGCTATATAACCCTAGCGCCCGCGCCACCGGGACACGAGGAATT
CCTCGAGCTCAAGCTTCGAATTCTGCAGTCGACACCGCCATGGATTATAAAGACGATGACGATAAAATGG
TTAAAGTTATCGGTCGTCGTTCCCTCGGAGTGCAAAGAATATTTGATATTGGTCTTCGCCAAGACCATAA
TTTTCTGCTAGCCAATGGGGCGATCGCGGCCAATTGCTTCAATAAGGAGGACGGATCCAACCGGAAATGG
TTTCCCGCAGAACCTGAAGATGTTCGCGATTATCTTCTATATCTTCAGGCGCGCGGTCTGGCAGTAAAAA
CTATCCAGCAACATTTGGGCCAGCTAAACATGCTTCATCGTCGGTCCGGGCTGCCACGACCAAGTGACAG
CAATGCTGTTTCACTGGTTATGCGGCGGATACGAAAAGAAAACGTTGATGCCGGTGAACGTGCAAAACAG
GCTCTAGCGTTCGAACGCACTGATTTCGACCAGGTTCGTTCACTCATGGAAAATAGCGATCGCTGCCAGG
ATATACGTAATCTGGCATTTCTGGGGATTGCTTATAACACCCTGTTACGTATAGCCGAAATTGCCAGGAT
CAGGGTTAAAGATATCTCACGTACTGACGGTGGGAGAATGTTAATCCATATTGGCAGAACGAAAACGCTG
GTTAGCACCGCAGGTGTAGAGAAGGCACTTAGCCTGGGGGTAACTAAACTGGTCGAGCGATGGATTTCCG
TCTCTGGTGTAGCTGATGATCCGAATAACTACCTGTTTTGCCGGGTCAGAAAAAATGGTGTTGCCGCGCC
ATCTGCCACCAGCCAGCTATCAACTCGCGCCCTGGAAGGGATTTTTGAAGCAACTCATCGATTGATTTAC
GGCGCTAAGGATGACTCTGGTCAGAGATACCTGGCCTGGTCTGGACACAGTGCCCGTGTCGGAGCCGCGC
GAGATATGGCCCGCGCTGGAGTTTCAATACCGGAGATCATGCAAGCTGGTGGCTGGACCAATGTAAATAT
TGTCATGAACTATATCCGTAACCTGGATAGTGAAACAGGGGCAATGGTGCGCCTGCTGGAAGATGGCGAT
GAATTCTGCAGATATCCATCACACTGGCGGCCGCTCGAGATGGACTACAAGGACGACGATGATAAGGGCT
GACCCGGGATCCGCCCCTCTCCCTCCCCCCCCCCTAACGTTACTGGCCGAAGCCGCTTGGAATAAGGCCG
GTGTGCGTTTGTCTATATGTTATTTTCCACCATATTGCCGTCTTTTGGCAATGTGAGGGCCCGGAAACCT
GGCCCTGTCTTCTTGACGAGCATTCCTAGGGGTCTTTCCCCTCTCGCCAAAGGAATGCAAGGTCTGTTGA
ATGTCGTGAAGGAAGCAGTTCCTCTGGAAGCTTCTTGAAGACAAACAACGTCTGTAGCGACCCTTTGCAG
GCAGCGGAACCCCCCACCTGGCGACAGGTGCCTCTGCGGCCAAAAGCCACGTGTATAAGATACACCTGCA
AAGGCGGCACAACCCCAGTGCCACGTTGTGAGTTGGATAGTTGTGGAAAGAGTCAAATGGCTCTCCTCAA
GCGTATTCAACAAGGGGCTGAAGGATGCCCAGAAGGTACCCCATTGTATGGGATCTGATCTGGGGCCTCG
GTACACATGCTTTACATGTGTTTAGTCGAGGTTAAAAAAACGTCTAGGCCCCCCGAACCACGGGGACGTG
GTTTTCCTTTGAAAAACACGATGATAATATGGCCACAACCATGGTGAGCAAGGGCGAGGAGCTGTTCACC
GGGGTGGTGCCCATCCTGGTCGAGCTGGACGGCGACGTAAACGGCCACAAGTTCAGCGTGTCCGGCGAGG
GCGAGGGCGATGCCACCTACGGCAAGCTGACCCTGAAGTTCATCTGCACCACCGGCAAGCTGCCCGTGCC
CTGGCCCACCCTCGTGACCACCCTGACCTACGGCGTGCAGTGCTTCAGCCGCTACCCCGACCACATGAAG
CAGCACGACTTCTTCAAGTCCGCCATGCCCGAAGGCTACGTCCAGGAGCGCACCATCTTCTTCAAGGACG
ACGGCAACTACAAGACCCGCGCCGAGGTGAAGTTCGAGGGCGACACCCTGGTGAACCGCATCGAGCTGAA
GGGCATCGACTTCAAGGAGGACGGCAACATCCTGGGGCACAAGCTGGAGTACAACTACAACAGCCACAAC
GTCTATATCATGGCCGACAAGCAGAAGAACGGCATCAAGGTGAACTTCAAGATCCGCCACAACATCGAGG
ACGGCAGCGTGCAGCTCGCCGACCACTACCAGCAGAACACCCCCATCGGCGACGGCCCCGTGCTGCTGCC
CGACAACCACTACCTGAGCACCCAGTCCGCCCTGAGCAAAGACCCCAACGAGAAGCGCGATCACATGGTC
CTGCTGGAGTTCGTGACCGCCGCCGGGATCACTCTCGGCATGGACGAGCTGTACAAGTAAAGCGGCCGCG
ACTCTAGATCATAATCAGCCATACCACATTTGTAGAGGTTTTACTTGCTTTAAAAAACCTCCCACACCTC
CCCCTGAACCTGAAACATAAAATGAATGCAATTGTTGTTGTTAACTTGTTTATTGCAGCTTATAATGGTT
ACAAATAAAGCAATAGCATCACAAATTTCACAAATAAAGCATTTTTTTCACTGCATTCTAGTTGTGGTTT
GTCCAAACTCATCAATGTATCTTAAGGCGTAAATTGTAAGCGTTAATATTTTGTTAAAATTCGCGTTAAA
TTTTTGTTAAATCAGCTCATTTTTTAACCAATAGGCCGAAATCGGCAAAATCCCTTATAAATCAAAAGAA
TAGACCGAGATAGGGT
[37 nt withheld, positions 5057-5093]
AAAGAACGTGGACTCCAACGTCAAAGG
[49 nt withheld, positions 5121-5169]
T
[91 nt withheld, positions 5171-5261]
G
[124 nt withheld, positions 5263-5386]
CAGGTGGCACTTTTCGGGGAAATGTGCGCGGAACCCCTATTTGTTTATTTTTCTAAATACATTCAAATAT
GTATCCGCTCATGAGACAATAACCCTGATAAATGCTTCAATAATATTGAAAAAGGAAGAGTCCTGAGGCG
GAAAGAACCAGCTGTGGAATGTGTGTCAGTTAGGGTGTGGAAAGTCCCCAGGCTCCCCAGCAGGCAGAAG
TATGCAAAGCATGCATCTCAATTAGTCAGCAACCAGGTGTGGAAAGTCCCCAGGCTCCCCAGCAGGCAGA
AGTATGCAAAGCATGCATCTCAATTAGTCAGCAACCATAGTCCCGCCCCTAACTCCGCCCATCCCGCCCC
TAACTCCGCCCAGTTCCGCCCATTCTCCGCCCCATGGCTGACTAATTTTTTTTATTTATGCAGAGGCCGA
GGCCGCCTCGGCCTCTGAGCTATTCCAGAAGTAGTGAGGAGGCTTTTTTGGAGGCCTAGGCTTTTGCAAA
GATCGATCAAGAGACAGGATGAGGATCGTTTCGCATGATTGAACAAGATGGATTGCACGCAGGTTCTCCG
GCCGCTTGGGTGGAGAGGCTATTCGGCTATGACTGGGCACAACAGACAATCGGCTGCTCTGATGCCGCCG
TGTTCCGGCTGTCAGCGCAGGGGCGCCCGGTTCTTTTTGTCAAGACCGACCTGTCCGGTGCCCTGAATGA
ACTGCAAGACGAGGCAGCGCGGCTATCGTGGCTGGCCACGACGGGCGTTCCTTGCGCAGCTGTGCTCGAC
GTTGTCACTGAAGCGGGAAGGGACTGGCTGCTATTGGGCGAAGTGCCGGGGCAGGATCTCCTGTCATCTC
ACCTTGCTCCTGCCGAGAAAGTATCCATCATGGCTGATGCAATGCGGCGGCTGCATACGCTTGATCCGGC
TACCTGCCCATTCGACCACCAAGCGAAACATCGCATCGAGCGAGCACGTACTCGGATGGAAGCCGGTCTT
GTCGATCAGGATGATCTGGACGAAGAGCATCAGGGGCTCGCGCCAGCCGAACTGTTCGCCAGGCTCAAGG
CGAGCATGCCCGACGGCGAGGATCTCGTCGTGACCCATGGCGATGCCTGCTTGCCGAATATCATGGTGGA
AAATGGCCGCTTTTCTGGATTCATCGACTGTGGCCGGCTGGGTGTGGCGGACCGCTATCAGGACATAGCG
TTGGCTACCCGTGATATTGCTGAAGAGCTTGGCGGCGAATGGGCTGACCGCTTCCTCGTGCTTTACGGTA
TCGCCGCTCCCGATTCGCAGCGCATCGCCTTCTATCGCCTTCTTGACGAGTTCTTCTGAGCGGGACTCTG
GGGTTCGAAATGACCGACCAAGCGACGCCCAACCTGCCATCACGAGATTTCGATTCCACCGCCGCCTTCT
ATGAAAGGTTGGGCTTCGGAATCGTTTTCCGGGACGCCGGCTGGATGATCCTCCAGCGCGGGGATCTCAT
GCTGGAGTTCTTCGCCCACCCTAGGGGGAGGCTAACTGAAACACGGAAGGAGACAATACCGGAAGGAACC
CGCGCTATGACGGCAATAAAAAGACAGAATAAAACGCACGGTGTTGGGTCGTTTGTTCATAAACGCGGGG
TTCGGTCCCAGGGCTGGCACTCTGTCGATACCCCACCGAGACCCCATTGGGGCCAATACGCCCGCGTTTC
TTCCTTTTCCCCACCCCACCCCCCAAGTTCGGGTGAAGGCCCAGGGCTCGCAGCCAACGTCGGGGCGGCA
GGCCCTGCCATAGCCTCAGGTTACTCATATATACTTTAGATTGATTTAAAACTTCATTTTTAATTTAAAA
GGATCTAGGTGAAGATCCTTTTTGATAATCTCATGACCAAAATCCCTTAACGTGAGTTTTCGTTCCACTG
AGCGTCAGACCCCGTAGAAAAGATCAAAGGATCTTCTTGAGATCCTTTTTTTCTGCGCGTAATCTGCTGC
TTGCAAACAAAAAAACCACCGCTACCAGCGGTGGTTTGTTTGCCGGATCAAGAGCTACCAACTCTTTTTC
CGAAGGTAACTGGCTTCAGCAGAGCGCAGATACCAAATACTGTTCTTCTAGTGTAGCCGTAGTTAGGCCA
CCACTTCAAGAACTCTGTAGCACCGCCTACATACCTCGCTCTGCTAATCCTGTTACCAGTGGCTGCTGCC
AGTGGCGATAAGTCGTGTCTTACCGGGTTGGACTCAAGACGATAGTTACCGGATAAGGCGCAGCGGTCGG
GCTGAACGGGGGGTTCGTGCACACAGCCCAGCTTGGAGCGAACGACCTACACCGAACTGAGATACCTACA
GCGTGAGCTATGAGAAAGCGCCACGCTTCCCGAAGGGAGAAAGGCGGACAGGTATCCGGTAAGCGGCAGG
GTCGGAACAGGAGAGCGCACGAGGGAGCTTCCAGGGGGAAACGCCTGGTATCTTTATAGTCCTGTCGGGT
TTCGCCACCTCTGACTTGAGCGTCGATTTTTGTGATGCTCGTCAGGGGGGCGGAGCCTATGGAAAAACGC
CAGCAACGCGGCCTTTTTACGGTTCCTGGCCTTTTGCTGGCCTTTTGCTCACATGTTCTTTCCTGCGTTA
TCCCCTGATTCT
